Addgene plasmid #43460: II-TTAC
Depositing lab: Chad Cowan & Kiran Musunuru. Depositing organization: Harvard University. Publication: A TALEN Genome-Editing System for Generating Human Stem Cell-Based Disease Models. Ding Q, Lee YK, Schaefer EA, Peters DT, Veres A, Kim K, Kuperwasser N, Motola DL, Meissner TB, Hendriks WT, Trevisan M, Gupta RM, Moisan A, Banks E, Friesen M, Schinzel RT, Xia F, Tang A, Xia Y, Figueroa E, Wann A, Ahfeldt T, Daheron L, Zhang F, Rubin LL, Peng LF, Chung RT, Musunuru K, Cowan CA. Cell Stem Cell. 2012 Dec 12. pii: S1934-5909(12)00645-5. doi: 10.1016/j.stem.2012.11.011. PubMed 23246482.
Backbone
  Vector backbone: pCRII-TOPO
  Backbone manufacturer: Invitrogen
  Backbone size w/o insert (bp): 3973
  Vector type: Bacterial Cloning
Growth in bacteria
  Bacterial resistance: Ampicillin and Kanamycin, 100 & 50 μg/mL
  Growth temperature: 37°C
  Growth strain: Top10
  Copy number: High Copy
Gene/Insert
  Gene/Insert name: II-TTAC
  Species: Synthetic
  Insert size (bp): 426
  Cloning method: TOPO Cloning
  Sequencing primers: 5′ T7; 3′ M13-rev
Terms and licenses: Academic/Nonprofit Terms; Industry Terms: Not Available to Industry
How to cite: II-TTAC was a gift from Chad Cowan & Kiran Musunuru (Addgene plasmid # 43460 ; http://n2t.net/addgene:43460 ; RRID:Addgene_43460)
