[The description below was written by a language model from this plasmid's Addgene catalogue record.]
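Description:
II-TTAC is a bacterial cloning plasmid built on the commercial pCRII-TOPO backbone (about 4 kb without insert), into which a 426 bp synthetic insert was placed by TOPO cloning. It is a high-copy plasmid propagated in E. coli, and the record lists dual selection with ampicillin and kanamycin, consistent with the two resistance markers carried by this backbone. The insert can be read from flanking T7 and M13-reverse primer sites, which are the sequencing primers given in the record. No feature table is supplied, so the internal organisation of the insert and the positions of backbone elements cannot be described in detail here.

The plasmid comes from a TALEN genome-editing system developed for generating human stem cell-based disease models. The record does not spell out what the insert encodes. However, the name and the insert size suggest a pre-assembled module of four TAL effector repeats, each of roughly 100 bp. Under that reading, the module would recognise the DNA bases T-T-A-C, and the "II" prefix would mark its position in a hierarchical assembly scheme. This interpretation is an inference from the name and context, not a stated fact. Under it, the plasmid would serve as one member of a library of storage vectors, from which repeat blocks are taken and joined in order to build a custom TALE DNA-binding array in a nuclease expression vector. The plasmid has no recorded mammalian promoter, reporter or expression function of its own, and is classed purely as a cloning construct.
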