>Addgene plasmid #43460 | II-TTAC | depositor partial sequence | sequence record 58725 | II-TTAC sequence 426 bps
CGTCTCGCTTAACCCCAGAGCAGGTCGTGGCCATTGCCTCGAATGGAGGGGGCAAACAGGCGTTGGAAAC
CGTACAACGATTGCTGCCGGTGCTGTGCCAAGCGCACGGACTCACCCCAGAGCAGGTCGTGGCCATTGCC
TCGAATGGAGGGGGCAAACAGGCGTTGGAAACCGTACAACGATTGCTGCCGGTGCTGTGCCAAGCGCACG
GCCTCACCCCAGAGCAGGTCGTGGCAATTGCCTCCAACATTGGCGGGAAACAGGCACTCGAGACTGTCCA
GCGCCTGCTTCCCGTGCTGTGCCAAGCGCACGGATTAACCCCAGAGCAGGTCGTGGCGATCGCAAGCCAC
GACGGAGGAAAGCAAGCCTTGGAAACAGTACAGAGGCTGTTGCCTGTGCTGTGCCAAGCGCACGGGCTCA
GAGACG
