>Addgene plasmid #43460 | II-TTAC | addgene partial sequence | sequence record 61486 | M13-F20 5'-TGTAAAACGACGGCCAGT-3'
TAATATTGGGCGAATTGGGCCTCTAGATGCATGCTCGAGCGGCCGCCAGTGTGATGGATATCTGCAGAAT
TCGCCCTTGCCGTCCTAGCGCGTCTCGCTTAACCCCAGAGCAGGTCGTGGCCATTGCCTCGAATGGAGGG
GGCAAACAGGCGTTGGAAACCGTACAACGATTGCTGCCGGTGCTGTGCCAAGCGCACGGACTCACCCCAG
AGCAGGTCGTGGCCATTGCCTCGAATGGAGGGGGCAAACAGGCGTTGGAAACCGTACAACGATTGCTGCC
GGTGCTGTGCCAAGCGCACGGCCTCACCCCAGAGCAGGTCGTGGCAATTGCCTCCAACATTGGCGGGAAA
CAGGCACTCGAGACTGTCCAGCGCCTGCTTCCCGTGCTGTGCCAAGCGCACGGATTAACCCCAGAGCAGG
TCGTGGCGATCGCAAGCCACGACGGAGGAAAGCAAGCCTTGGAAACAGTACAGAGGCTGTTGCCTGTGCT
GTGCCAAGCGCACGGGCTCAGAGACGTGGGCACAGGAAAGAAGGGCGAATTCCAGCACACTGGCGGCCGT
TACTAGTGGATCCGAGCTCGGTACCAAGCTTGATGCATAGCTTGAGTATTCTATAGTGTCACCTAAATAG
CTTGGCGTAATCATGGTCATAGCTGTTTCCTGTGTGAAATTGTTATCCGCTCACAATTCCACACAACATA
CGAGCCGGAAGCATAAAGTGTAAAGCCTGGGGTGCCTAATGAGTGAGCTAACTCACATTAATTGCGTTGC
GCTCACTGCCCGCTTTCCAGTCGGGAAACCTGTCGTGCCAGCTGCATTANTGAATCGGCCAACGCGCGGG
GAGAGNCGGTTTGCGTATTGGGCGCTCTTCCGCTTCCTCGCTCACTGACTCGCTGCGCTCGGTCGTTCGG
CTGCGGCGAGCGGTATCAGCTCACTCAAAGGCGGTAATACGGTTNTCCCCAGAATCAGGGATACCAGAAA
T
